>Addgene plasmid #41665 | pcDNA3.1(+)mGAT1YFP* | depositor full sequence | sequence record 55800 | pcDNA3.1(+)mGAT1YFP* sequence 7902 bps
GACGGATCGGGAGATCTCCCGATCCCCTATGGTGCACTCTCAGTACAATCTGCTCTGATGCCGCATAGTT
AAGCCAGTATCTGCTCCCTGCTTGTGTGTTGGAGGTCGCTGAGTAGTGCGCGAGCAAAATTTAAGCTACA
ACAAGGCAAGGCTTGACCGACAATTGCATGAAGAATCTGCTTAGGGTTAGGCGTTTTGCGCTGCTTCGCG
ATGTACGGGCCAGATATACGCGTTGACATTGATTATTGACTAGTTATTAATAGTAATCAATTACGGGGTC
ATTAGTTCATAGCCCATATATGGAGTTCCGCGTTACATAACTTACGGTAAATGGCCCGCCTGGCTGACCG
CCCAACGACCCCCGCCCATTGACGTCAATAATGACGTATGTTCCCATAGTAACGCCAATAGGGACTTTCC
ATTGACGTCAATGGGTGGAGTATTTACGGTAAACTGCCCACTTGGCAGTACATCAAGTGTATCATATGCC
AAGTACGCCCCCTATTGACGTCAATGACGGTAAATGGCCCGCCTGGCATTATGCCCAGTACATGACCTTA
TGGGACTTTCCTACTTGGCAGTACATCTACGTATTAGTCATCGCTATTACCATGGTGATGCGGTTTTGGC
AGTACATCAATGGGCGTGGATAGCGGTTTGACTCACGGGGATTTCCAAGTCTCCACCCCATTGACGTCAA
TGGGAGTTTGTTTTGGCACCAAAATCAACGGGACTTTCCAAAATGTCGTAACAACTCCGCCCCATTGACG
CAAATGGGCGGTAGGCGTGTACGGTGGGAGGTCTATATAAGCAGAGCTCTCTGGCTAACTAGAGAACCCA
CTGCTTACTGGCTTATCGAAATTAATACGACTCACTATAGGGAGACCCAAGCTGGCTAGCGTTTAAACTT
AAGCTTATGGCGACTGACAACAGCAAGGTGGCTGATGGGCAGATCTCTACTGAGGTCAGCGAGGCCCCTG
TGGCCAGCGACAAGCCCAAAACCCTGGTAGTCAAGGTGCAGAAGAAGGCCGGGGACCTCCCTGACCGGGA
CACATGGAAGGGACGCTTCGACTTCCTCATGTCCTGCGTGGGCTATGCCATCGGCCTGGGCAATGTGTGG
AGGTTCCCTTACCTCTGTGGGAAAAACGGTGGCGGGGCCTTCCTAATCCCATATTTCCTGACGCTCATCT
TTGCGGGTGTTCCTCTCTTCCTTTTGGAGTGCTCCCTAGGCCAGTACACCTCCATTGGGGGCCTGGGCGT
ATGGAACTGGGCGCCCATGTTCAAGGGTGTGGCCGTCGCGGCAGCTGTGCTGTCCTTCTGGCTGAACATC
TACTACATCGTCATCATCTCCTGGGCCATCTACTACCTGTACAACTCCTTCACCACGACCCTGCCATGGA
AACAGTGTGACAACCCGTGGAACACTGACCGCTGCTTCTCCAACTACAGCCTGGTCAATACCACCAACAT
GACCAGCGCCGTGGTGGAGTTCTGGGAGCGCAACATGCACCAGATGACAGATGGACTGGACAAGCCAGGA
CAGATCCGCTGTCTGGCCATCACACTGGCCATTGCCTGGGTGCTCGTGTATTTCTGCATCTGGAAGGGTG
TTGGTTGGACTGGAAAGGTGGTCTACTTCTCAGCCACGTACCCCTACATCATGCTTATCATCCTGTTCTT
CCGTGGAGTGACGCTTCCCGGGGCCAAGGAGGGGATCCTCTTCTACATCACACCCAACTTCCGAAAGCTG
TCTGATTCTGAGGTGATCTTTGACGCCGCCACCCAGATCTTCTTCTCCTACGGGCTGGGCCTGGGGTCCC
TGATTGCTCTGGGAAGCTACAACTCTTTCCACAACAATGTGTACAGGGACTCCATCATCGTTTGCTGCAT
CAACTCCTGCACCAGCATGTTTGCCGGATTCGTCATCTTCTCCATCGTGGGCTTCATGGCTCATGTCACC
AAGAGGTCCATAGCTGATGTGGCAGCCTCAGGCCCGGGGCTGGCATTCTTGGCGTACCCTGAGGCTGTGA
CACAGCTACCCATCTCTCCCCTCTGGGCTATCCTCTTCTTCTCCATGCTGCTGATGCTGGGCATTGACAG
CCAGTTCTGTACCGTGGAGGGCTTCATCACTGCCCTGGTGGACGAGTACCCCAGACTTCTCCGCAATCGC
CGTGAACTCTTCATTGCTGCCGTGTGCATCGTGTCCTACCTGATTGGCCTGTCTAACATCACCCAGGGTG
GCATTTATGTCTTCAAACTGTTTGATTATTACTCTGCCAGCGGCATGAGCTTGCTGTTCCTGGTTTTCTT
CGAGTGTGTCTCCATTTCCTGGTTTTATGGTGTCAACCGGTTCTATGACAACATCCAGGAGATGGTTGGC
TCCAGGCCCTGCATCTGGTGGAAGCTGTGCTGGTCCTTTTTCACACCCATCATTGTGGCGGGCGTGTTTC
TCTTCAGTGCTGTGCAGATGACACCACTCACCATGGGAAGCTATGTTTTCCCCAAGTGGGGCCAGGGCGT
GGGCTGGCTCATGGCTCTGTCCTCCATGGTGCTCATCCCCGGGTACATGGCTTACATGTTCCTCACCCTG
AAGGGCTCCCTGAAGCAGCGTCTCCAGGTCATGATTCAGCCCAGTGAAGATATTGTGCGCCCTGAGAATG
GCCCTGAGCAGCCGCAGGCTGGCAGCTCAGCCAGCAAGGAGGCCTACATCCGAATTCTGCAGATATCCAG
CACAGTGGCGGCCGCCATGGTGAGCAAGGGCGAGGAGCTGTTCACCGGGGTGGTGCCCATCCTGGTCGAG
CTGGACGGCGACGTAAACGGCCACAAGTTCAGCGTGTCCGGCGAGGGCGAGGGCGATGCCACCTACGGCA
AGCTGACCCTGAAGTTCATCTGCACCACCGGCAAGCTGCCCGTGCCCTGGCCCACCCTCGTGACCACCTT
CGGCTACGGCCTGCAGTGCTTCGCCCGCTACCCCGACCACATGAAGCAGCACGACTTCTTCAAGTCCGCC
ATGCCCGAAGGCTACGTCCAGGAGCGCACCATCTTCTTCAAGGACGACGGCAACTACAAGACCCGCGCCG
AGGTGAAGTTCGAGGGCGACACCCTGGTGAACCGCATCGAGCTGAAGGGCATCGACTTCAAGGAGGACGG
CAACATCCTGGGGCACAAGCTGGAGTACAACTACAACAGCCACAACGTCTATATCATGGCCGACAAGCAG
AAGAACGGCATCAAGGTGAACTTCAAGATCCGCCACAACATCGAGGACGGCAGCGTGCAGCTCGCCGACC
ACTACCAGCAGAACACCCCCATCGGCGACGGCCCCGTGCTGCTGCCCGACAACCACTACCTGAGCTACCA
GTCCAAGCTGAGCAAAGACCCCAACGAGAAGCGCGATCACATGGTCCTGCTGGAGTTCGTGACCGCCGCC
GGGATCACTCTCGGCATGGACGAGCTGTACAAGGTCTAGAGGGCCCGTTTAAACCCGCTGATCAGCCTCG
ACTGTGCCTTCTAGTTGCCAGCCATCTGTTGTTTGCCCCTCCCCCGTGCCTTCCTTGACCCTGGAAGGTG
CCACTCCCACTGTCCTTTCCTAATAAAATGAGGAAATTGCATCGCATTGTCTGAGTAGGTGTCATTCTAT
TCTGGGGGGTGGGGTGGGGCAGGACAGCAAGGGGGAGGATTGGGAAGACAATAGCAGGCATGCTGGGGAT
GCGGTGGGCTCTATGGCTTCTGAGGCGGAAAGAACCAGCTGGGGCTCTAGGGGGTATCCCC
[124 nt withheld, positions 3772-3895]
C
[91 nt withheld, positions 3897-3987]
A
[49 nt withheld, positions 3989-4037]
CCTTTGACGTTGGAGTCCACGTTCTTT
[37 nt withheld, positions 4065-4101]
ACCCTATCTCGGTCTATTCTTTTGATTTATAAGGGATTTTGCCGATTTCGGCCTATTGGTTAAAAAATGA
GCTGATTTAACAAAAATTTAACGCGAATTAATTCTGTGGAATGTGTGTCAGTTAGGGTGTGGAAAGTCCC
CAGGCTCCCCAGCAGGCAGAAGTATGCAAAGCATGCATCTCAATTAGTCAGCAACCAGGTGTGGAAAGTC
CCCAGGCTCCCCAGCAGGCAGAAGTATGCAAAGCATGCATCTCAATTAGTCAGCAACCATAGTCCCGCCC
CTAACTCCGCCCATCCCGCCCCTAACTCCGCCCAGTTCCGCCCATTCTCCGCCCCATGGCTGACTAATTT
TTTTTATTTATGCAGAGGCCGAGGCCGCCTCTGCCTCTGAGCTATTCCAGAAGTAGTGAGGAGGCTTTTT
TGGAGGCCTAGGCTTTTGCAAAAAGCTCCCGGGAGCTTGTATATCCATTTTCGGATCTGATCAAGAGACA
GGATGAGGATCGTTTCGCATGATTGAACAAGATGGATTGCACGCAGGTTCTCCGGCCGCTTGGGTGGAGA
GGCTATTCGGCTATGACTGGGCACAACAGACAATCGGCTGCTCTGATGCCGCCGTGTTCCGGCTGTCAGC
GCAGGGGCGCCCGGTTCTTTTTGTCAAGACCGACCTGTCCGGTGCCCTGAATGAACTGCAGGACGAGGCA
GCGCGGCTATCGTGGCTGGCCACGACGGGCGTTCCTTGCGCAGCTGTGCTCGACGTTGTCACTGAAGCGG
GAAGGGACTGGCTGCTATTGGGCGAAGTGCCGGGGCAGGATCTCCTGTCATCTCACCTTGCTCCTGCCGA
GAAAGTATCCATCATGGCTGATGCAATGCGGCGGCTGCATACGCTTGATCCGGCTACCTGCCCATTCGAC
CACCAAGCGAAACATCGCATCGAGCGAGCACGTACTCGGATGGAAGCCGGTCTTGTCGATCAGGATGATC
TGGACGAAGAGCATCAGGGGCTCGCGCCAGCCGAACTGTTCGCCAGGCTCAAGGCGCGCATGCCCGACGG
CGAGGATCTCGTCGTGACCCATGGCGATGCCTGCTTGCCGAATATCATGGTGGAAAATGGCCGCTTTTCT
GGATTCATCGACTGTGGCCGGCTGGGTGTGGCGGACCGCTATCAGGACATAGCGTTGGCTACCCGTGATA
TTGCTGAAGAGCTTGGCGGCGAATGGGCTGACCGCTTCCTCGTGCTTTACGGTATCGCCGCTCCCGATTC
GCAGCGCATCGCCTTCTATCGCCTTCTTGACGAGTTCTTCTGAGCGGGACTCTGGGGTTCGAAATGACCG
ACCAAGCGACGCCCAACCTGCCATCACGAGATTTCGATTCCACCGCCGCCTTCTATGAAAGGTTGGGCTT
CGGAATCGTTTTCCGGGACGCCGGCTGGATGATCCTCCAGCGCGGGGATCTCATGCTGGAGTTCTTCGCC
CACCCCAACTTGTTTATTGCAGCTTATAATGGTTACAAATAAAGCAATAGCATCACAAATTTCACAAATA
AAGCATTTTTTTCACTGCATTCTAGTTGTGGTTTGTCCAAACTCATCAATGTATCTTATCATGTCTGTAT
ACCGTCGACCTCTAGCTAGAGCTTGGCGTAATCATGGTCATAGCTGTTTCCTGTGTGAAATTGTTATCCG
CTCACAATTCCACACAACATACGAGCCGGAAGCATAAAGTGTAAAGCCTGGGGTGCCTAATGAGTGAGCT
AACTCACATTAATTGCGTTGCGCTCACTGCCCGCTTTCCAGTCGGGAAACCTGTCGTGCCAGCTGCATTA
ATGAATCGGCCAACGCGCGGGGAGAGGCGGTTTGCGTATTGGGCGCTCTTCCGCTTCCTCGCTCACTGAC
TCGCTGCGCTCGGTCGTTCGGCTGCGGCGAGCGGTATCAGCTCACTCAAAGGCGGTAATACGGTTATCCA
CAGAATCAGGGGATAACGCAGGAAAGAACATGTGAGCAAAAGGCCAGCAAAAGGCCAGGAACCGTAAAAA
GGCCGCGTTGCTGGCGTTTTTCCATAGGCTCCGCCCCCCTGACGAGCATCACAAAAATCGACGCTCAAGT
CAGAGGTGGCGAAACCCGACAGGACTATAAAGATACCAGGCGTTTCCCCCTGGAAGCTCCCTCGTGCGCT
CTCCTGTTCCGACCCTGCCGCTTACCGGATACCTGTCCGCCTTTCTCCCTTCGGGAAGCGTGGCGCTTTC
TCATAGCTCACGCTGTAGGTATCTCAGTTCGGTGTAGGTCGTTCGCTCCAAGCTGGGCTGTGTGCACGAA
CCCCCCGTTCAGCCCGACCGCTGCGCCTTATCCGGTAACTATCGTCTTGAGTCCAACCCGGTAAGACACG
ACTTATCGCCACTGGCAGCAGCCACTGGTAACAGGATTAGCAGAGCGAGGTATGTAGGCGGTGCTACAGA
GTTCTTGAAGTGGTGGCCTAACTACGGCTACACTAGAAGAACAGTATTTGGTATCTGCGCTCTGCTGAAG
CCAGTTACCTTCGGAAAAAGAGTTGGTAGCTCTTGATCCGGCAAACAAACCACCGCTGGTAGCGGTTTTT
TTGTTTGCAAGCAGCAGATTACGCGCAGAAAAAAAGGATCTCAAGAAGATCCTTTGATCTTTTCTACGGG
GTCTGACGCTCAGTGGAACGAAAACTCACGTTAAGGGATTTTGGTCATGAGATTATCAAAAAGGATCTTC
ACCTAGATCCTTTTAAATTAAAAATGAAGTTTTAAATCAATCTAAAGTATATATGAGTAAACTTGGTCTG
ACAGTTACCAATGCTTAATCAGTGAGGCACCTATCTCAGCGATCTGTCTATTTCGTTCATCCATAGTTGC
CTGACTCCCCGTCGTGTAGATAACTACGATACGGGAGGGCTTACCATCTGGCCCCAGTGCTGCAATGATA
CCGCGAGACCCACGCTCACCGGCTCCAGATTTATCAGCAATAAACCAGCCAGCCGGAAGGGCCGAGCGCA
GAAGTGGTCCTGCAACTTTATCCGCCTCCATCCAGTCTATTAATTGTTGCCGGGAAGCTAGAGTAAGTAG
TTCGCCAGTTAATAGTTTGCGCAACGTTGTTGCCATTGCTACAGGCATCGTGGTGTCACGCTCGTCGTTT
GGTATGGCTTCATTCAGCTCCGGTTCCCAACGATCAAGGCGAGTTACATGATCCCCCATGTTGTGCAAAA
AAGCGGTTAGCTCCTTCGGTCCTCCGATCGTTGTCAGAAGTAAGTTGGCCGCAGTGTTATCACTCATGGT
TATGGCAGCACTGCATAATTCTCTTACTGTCATGCCATCCGTAAGATGCTTTTCTGTGACTGGTGAGTAC
TCAACCAAGTCATTCTGAGAATAGTGTATGCGGCGACCGAGTTGCTCTTGCCCGGCGTCAATACGGGATA
ATACCGCGCCACATAGCAGAACTTTAAAAGTGCTCATCATTGGAAAACGTTCTTCGGGGCGAAAACTCTC
AAGGATCTTACCGCTGTTGAGATCCAGTTCGATGTAACCCACTCGTGCACCCAACTGATCTTCAGCATCT
TTTACTTTCACCAGCGTTTCTGGGTGAGCAAAAACAGGAAGGCAAAATGCCGCAAAAAAGGGAATAAGGG
CGACACGGAAATGTTGAATACTCATACTCTTCCTTTTTCAATATTATTGAAGCATTTATCAGGGTTATTG
TCTCATGAGCGGATACATATTTGAATGTATTTAGAAAAATAAACAAATAGGGGTTCCGCGCACATTTCCC
CGAAAAGTGCCACCTGACGTC
Features (pLannotate 1.2.2; 21 found; start..end, strand, type, name):
     28..80      -  misc_feature   bom (fragment): basis of mobility region from pBR322
    235..614     +  enhancer       CMV enhancer: human cytomegalovirus immediate early enhancer
    615..818     +  promoter       CMV promoter: human cytomegalovirus (CMV) immediate early promoter
    814..847     +  LTR            5' LTR (truncated) (fragment): truncated 5' long terminal repeat (LTR) from HIV-1
    863..881     +  promoter       T7 promoter: promoter for bacteriophage T7 RNA polymerase
    917..2710    +  CDS            Slc6a1: SC6A1_MOUSE - Also known as Gabt1, Gat-1, Gat1. Experimental evidence at protein level: Swiss-Prot protein existence level 1. Terminates the action of GABA by its high affinity sodium- dependent reuptake into presynaptic terminals. From Mus musculus (Mouse).
   2747..3463    +  CDS            mEYFP: mEYFP is a basic (constitutively fluorescent) yellow fluorescent protein published in 2002, derived from Aequorea victoria. It is reported to be a very rapidly-maturing monomer.
   3502..3726    +  polyA_signal   bGH poly(A) signal: bovine growth hormone polyadenylation signal
   3730..3751    +  promoter       SV40 promoter (fragment): SV40 enhancer and early promoter
   3772..4200    +  rep_origin     f1 ori (sequence partly withheld): f1 bacteriophage origin of replication; arrow indicates direction of (+) strand synthesis
   4214..4543    +  promoter       SV40 promoter: SV40 enhancer and early promoter
   4610..5401    +  CDS            neo: KKA2_KLEPN - Also known as kan, nptII. Experimental evidence at protein level: Swiss-Prot protein existence level 1. Resistance to kanamycin, neomycin, paromomycin, ribostamycin, butirosin and gentamicin B. From Klebsiella pneumoniae.
   5425..5583    +  CDS            ble (fragment): BLE_KLEPN - Experimental evidence at protein level: Swiss-Prot protein existence level 1. Binding protein with a strong affinity to the bleomycin family of antibiotics. Binds to CL990; an antimitotic-antibiotic compound. From Klebsiella pneumoniae.
   5578..5699    +  polyA_signal   SV40 poly(A) signal: SV40 polyadenylation signal
   5772..5788    -  protein_bind   lac operator: The lac repressor binds to the lac operator to inhibit transcription in E. coli. This inhibition can be relieved by adding lactose or isopropyl-β-D-thiogalactopyranoside (IPTG). lac repressor encoded by lacI
   5796..5826    -  promoter       lac promoter: promoter for the E. coli lac operon
   5841..5862    -  protein_bind   CAP binding site: CAP binding activates transcription in the presence of cAMP. E. coli catabolite activator protein
   5875..5967    -  CDS            lacI (fragment): lac repressor; lacI; The lac repressor binds to the lac operator to inhibit transcription in E. coli. This inhibition can be relieved by adding lactose or isopropyl-β-D-thiogalactopyranoside (IPTG).
   6150..6735    -  rep_origin     ori: high-copy-number ColE1/pMB1/pBR322/pUC origin of replication
   6906..7766    -  CDS            AmpR: β-lactamase; bla; confers resistance to ampicillin, carbenicillin, and related antibiotics
   7767..7871    -  promoter       AmpR promoter: bla
