[The description below was written by a language model from this plasmid's Addgene catalogue record and pLannotate feature annotations shown in this document.]
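Description:
pcDNA3.1(+)mGAT1YFP* is a 7.9 kb mammalian expression plasmid built on the pcDNA3.1(+) backbone. It encodes the mouse GABA transporter 1 (mGAT1, Slc6a1) fused at its C terminus to a yellow fluorescent protein. In bacteria it is maintained at high copy from a ColE1/pUC-type origin under ampicillin selection (AmpR with its bla promoter), and an f1 origin is also present. For mammalian cells, an SV40 early promoter drives a neomycin phosphotransferase gene followed by an SV40 poly(A) signal, which allows G418 selection of stable transfectants. Several short annotated fragments (HIV-1 LTR, ble, lacI, bom) appear to be partial sequence matches within the backbone rather than functional parts.

The fusion is transcribed from the CMV immediate-early enhancer and promoter and terminated by the bGH polyadenylation signal; a T7 promoter lies just upstream of the insert. The mGAT1 reading frame, lacking its stop codon, was placed in the multiple cloning site, and the fluorophore was added downstream and in frame, leaving a 12-residue spacer between transporter and YFP. The YFP carries the monomerizing A206K mutation, consistent with the mEYFP annotation, which limits fluorophore-driven self-association.

The asterisk denotes a single valine codon appended after the fluorophore, so that the protein ends in -YKV. According to the depositor, this reconstitutes a class II PDZ-interacting motif like that found in Ephrin B receptors. The construct belongs to a series of CFP- and YFP-tagged mGAT1 variants with different C-terminal designs. The series was made to relate transporter function, oligomerization state and anchoring to subcellularly resolved FRET measurements.
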