Addgene plasmid #41665: pcDNA3.1(+)mGAT1YFP*
Depositing lab: Henry Lester. Depositing organization: California Institute of Technology. Publication: GABA transporter function, oligomerization state, and anchoring: correlates with subcellularly resolved FRET. Moss FJ, Imoukhuede PI, Scott K, Hu J, Jankowsky JL, Quick MW, Lester HA. J Gen Physiol. 2009 Dec;134(6):489-521. 10.1085/jgp.200910314 PubMed 19948998.
Backbone
  Vector backbone: pcDNA3.1(+)
  Backbone manufacturer: Invitrogen
  Backbone size w/o insert (bp): 5428
  Total vector size (bp): 7902
  Vector type: Mammalian Expression
  Selectable markers: Neomycin (select with G418)
Growth in bacteria
  Bacterial resistance: Ampicillin, 100 μg/mL
  Growth temperature: 37°C
  Growth strain: Top10
  Copy number: High Copy
Gene/Insert
  Gene/Insert name: Mus musculus GABA transporter 1 (alt names: mGAT1; solute carrier family 6 member 1; sodium- and chloride-dependent GABA transporter 1)
  Species: M. musculus (mouse), Synthetic
  Insert size (bp): 2549
  Mutation: “Monomerizing” YFP A206K mutation; C-terminal hydrophobic valine residue added after YFP
  GenBank ID: M92378.1
  Entrez Gene: Slc6a1 (a.k.a. A730043E01, GABATHG, GABATR, GAT-1, Gabt, Gabt1, Gat1, XT-1, Xtrp1)
  Promoter: CMV
  Tag / fusion protein: YFP (C terminal on insert)
  Cloning method: Restriction Enzyme; 5′ cloning site HindIII (not destroyed); 3′ cloning site XbaI (not destroyed)
  Sequencing primers: 5′ CMV-F; T7; 3′ EGFP-N; BGH-rev
Terms and licenses: Academic/Nonprofit Terms; Industry Terms: Not Available to Industry
Depositor comments: To generate the fluorescent mutants mGAT10XFP and mGAT1XFP* through mGAT1XFP45, the wild-type mGAT1 open reading frame (ORF) was subcloned without its original stop codon into the HindIII and EcoRI sites of the pcDNA3.1(+) expression vector multiple cloning site (MCS). XFP ORFs were then subcloned downstream from and in frame with the mGAT1 ORF at the NotI and XbaI sites of the pcDNA3.1(+) MCS. This resulted in a 12–amino acid spacer between the end of the mGAT1 sequence and the beginning of the fluorophore. The depositors modified a method for the integration of PCR fragments without the use of restriction enzymes (Geiser et al., 2001) to add the final 3, 8, 20, 28, or 45 codons of the human GAT1 (hGAT1) ORF. These were amplified from a source plasmid using the proof-reading PfuTurbo Cx Hotstart polymerase with 5′ and 3′ extensions corresponding to the 20–22-nt regions that flanked the intended site of insertion, such that the PCR product integrated in-frame immediately after the fluorophore sequence when used as the primers in a subsequent QuikChange II XL mutagenesis PCR reaction. For mGAT1XFP*, the depositors simply added a GTC codon for Val after the fluorophore ORF. The attached image displays the protein sequences of the modified regions of mGAT1 for each fluorescent construct. mGAT10CFP and mGAT10YFP repeated the fusion design of mGAT10GFP but with the fluorophore exchanged as annotated. The three C-terminal residues of the mGAT0XFP fusions are -YKI-CO2−, which comprises a broadly defined consensus PDZ class II–interacting motif (X-φ-X-φ, where φ designates a hydrophobic residue and X any residue) (Sheng and Sala, 2001; Hung and Sheng, 2002). The depositors searched the Ensembl databases using Biomart (http://www.ebi.ac.uk/biomart) (Spudich et al., 2007) and applied the GO:0005886 “plasma membrane” cellular component filter. The search identified no known membrane proteins possessing the -YKI-CO2− C-terminal sequence. In the mGAT1XFP* constructs, the depositors defined the terminal residue P(0) more narrowly, changing the terminal isoleucine residue present in mGAT10XFP to a valine in mGAT1XFP*. The resulting C-terminal sequence, -YKV-CO2−, reconstituted a functional PDZ class II–interacting motif present in Ephrin B receptors, a class that relies on interactions with the PDZ domain–containing proteins for clustering (Torres et al., 1998; Brückner et al., 1999; Lin et al., 1999; Madsen et al., 2005). Other constructs in the C-terminal XFP fusion series, mGAT1XFP3, mGAT1XFP8, mGAT1XFP20, mGAT1XFP28, and mGAT1XFP45, had the most C-terminal 3, 8, 20, 28, or 45 residues of the hGAT1 appended after the mGAT1XFP fusion. The differences in nucleotide sequence between the hGAT1 and mGAT1 C termini were a useful source of positive identification when the depositors analyzed the clones during construction. PCR integration was applied to amplify and insert EYFP or ECFP directly between residues R565 and L566, I570 and Q571, or V577 and R578 of mGAT1 to generate the mGAT15xxXFP5xxCT constructs. The site of XFP insertion in GAT1 is highlighted in the nomenclatures for these constructs by residue numbers flanking the fluorophore, and the “CT” denotes that the insertion occurs within the C terminus. Please see the associated article for more detailed information regarding construct creation and usage.
How to cite: pcDNA3.1(+)mGAT1YFP* was a gift from Henry Lester (Addgene plasmid # 41665 ; http://n2t.net/addgene:41665 ; RRID:Addgene_41665)
