>Addgene plasmid #41665 | pcDNA3.1(+)mGAT1YFP* | addgene partial sequence | sequence record 57764 | EGFP-N 5'-CGTCGCCGTCCAGCTCGACCAG-3'
AACAGCTCCTCGCCCTTGCTCACCATGGCGGCCGCCACTGTGCTGGATATCTGCAGAATTCGGATGTAGG
CCTCCTTGCTGGCTGAGCTGCCAGCCTGCGGCTGCTCAGGGCCATTCTCAGGGCGCACAATATCTTCACT
GGGCTGAATCATGACCTGGAGACGCTGCTTCAGGGAGCCCTTCAGGGTGAGGAACATGTAAGCCATGTAC
CCGGGGATGAGCACCATGGAGGACAGAGCCATGAGCCAGCCCACGCCCTGGCCCCACTTGGGGAAAACAT
AGCTTCCCATGGTGAGTGGTGTCATCTGCACAGCACTGAAGAGAAACACGCCCGCCACAATGATGGGTGT
GAAAAAGGACCAGCACAGCTTCCACCAGATGCAGGGCCTGGAGCCAACCATCTCCTGGATGTTGTCATAG
AACCGGTTGACACCATAAAACCAGGAAATGGAGACACACTCGAAGAAAACCAGGAACAGCAAGCTCATGC
CGCTGGCAGAGTAATAATCAAACAGTTTGAAGACATAAATGCCACCCTGGGTGATGTTAGACAGGCCAAT
CAGGTAGGACACGATGCACACGGCAGCAATGAAGAGTTCACGGCGATTGCGGAGAAGTCTGGGGTACTCG
TCCACCAGGGCAGTGATGAAGCCCTCCACGGTACAGAACTGGCTGTCAATGCCCAGCATCAGCAGCATGG
AGAAGAAGAGGATAGCCCAGAGGGGAGAGATGGGTAGCTGTGTCACAGCCTCAGGGTACGCCAAGAATGC
CAGCCCCGGGCCTGAGGCTGCCACATCAGCTATGGACCTCTTGGTGACATGAGCCATGAAGCCCACGATG
GAGAAGATGACGAATCCGGCAAACATGCTGGTGCAGGAGTTGATGCAGCAAACGATGATGGAGTCCCTGT
ACACATTGTT
