>Addgene plasmid #41665 | pcDNA3.1(+)mGAT1YFP* | addgene partial sequence | sequence record 57769 | BGH-rev 5'-TAGAAGGCACAGTCGAGG-3'
AACGGGCCCTCTAGACCTTGTACAGCTCGTCCATGCCGAGAGTGATCCCGGCGGCGGTCACGAACTCCAG
CAGGACCATGTGATCGCGCTTCTCGTTGGGGTCTTTGCTCAGCTTGGACTGGTAGCTCAGGTAGTGGTTG
TCGGGCAGCAGCACGGGGCCGTCGCCGATGGGGGTGTTCTGCTGGTAGTGGTCGGCGAGCTGCACGCTGC
CGTCCTCGATGTTGTGGCGGATCTTGAAGTTCACCTTGATGCCGTTCTTCTGCTTGTCGGCCATGATATA
GACGTTGTGGCTGTTGTAGTTGTACTCCAGCTTGTGCCCCAGGATGTTGCCGTCCTCCTTGAAGTCGATG
CCCTTCAGCTCGATGCGGTTCACCAGGGTGTCGCCCTCGAACTTCACCTCGGCGCGGGTCTTGTAGTTGC
CGTCGTCCTTGAAGAAGATGGTGCGCTCCTGGACGTAGCCTTCGGGCATGGCGGACTTGAAGAAGTCGTG
CTGCTTCATGTGGTCGGGGTAGCGGGCGAAGCACTGCAGGCCGTAGCCGAAGGTGGTCACGAGGGTGGGC
CAGGGCACGGGCAGCTTGCCGGTGGTGCAGATGAACTTCAGGGTCAGCTTGCCGTAGGTGGCATCGCCCT
CGCCCTCGCCGGACACGCTGAACTTGTGGCCGTTTACGTCGCCGTCCAGCTCGACCAGGATGGGCACCAC
CCCGGTGAACAGCTCCTCGCCCTTGCTCACCATGGCGGCCGCCACTGTGCTGGATATCTGCAGAATTCGG
ATGTAGGCCTCCTTGCTGGCTGAGCTGCCAGCCTGCGGCTGCTCAGGGCCATTCTCAGGGCGCACAATAT
CTTCACTGGGCTGAATCATGACCTGGAGACGCTGCTTCAGGGAGCCCTTCAG
